Addgene plasmid #155243: pcDNA-HisFlag-rUSP19ER deltaN3
Purpose: for mammalian overexpression of truncated (delta1-1631) ER isoform of rat USP19
Depositing lab: Simon Wing. Depositing organization: Research Institute of the McGill University Health Centre.
Backbone
  Vector backbone: pcDNA 3.1/Myc-His A
  Backbone size w/o insert (bp): 5493
  Vector type: Mammalian Expression
  Selectable markers: Neomycin (select with G418)
Growth in bacteria
  Bacterial resistance: Ampicillin, 100 μg/mL
  Growth temperature: 37°C
  Growth strain: DH5alpha
  Copy number: High Copy
Gene/Insert
  Gene/Insert name: USP19 (delta1-1631) (ER isoform)
  Species: R. norvegicus (rat)
  Insert size (bp): 2451
  Entrez Gene: Usp19
  Promoter: CMV
  Tag / fusion protein: 6XHis-3XFlag (N terminal on insert)
  Cloning method: Restriction Enzyme; 5′ cloning site XbaI (not destroyed); 3′ cloning site PmeI (destroyed during cloning)
  Sequencing primers: 5′ T7; 3′ BGHreverse
Terms and licenses: Academic/Nonprofit Terms; Industry Terms: Not Available to Industry
How to cite: pcDNA-HisFlag-rUSP19ER deltaN3 was a gift from Simon Wing (Addgene plasmid # 155243 ; http://n2t.net/addgene:155243 ; RRID:Addgene_155243)
