[The description below was written by a language model from this plasmid's Addgene catalogue record and pLannotate feature annotations shown in this document.]
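Description:
pcDNA-HisFlag-rUSP19ER deltaN3 is a mammalian expression plasmid built on the pcDNA 3.1/Myc-His A backbone for overexpressing an N-terminally truncated form of the endoplasmic reticulum isoform of rat USP19, a deubiquitinating enzyme. The sequenced plasmid is about 8.2 kb. It is propagated in E. coli as a high-copy plasmid through its ColE1/pUC-type origin and selected with ampicillin via the β-lactamase gene. An f1 origin is also present. For selection in mammalian cells, an SV40 early promoter drives a neomycin phosphotransferase gene terminated by an SV40 polyadenylation signal, allowing G418 selection of stable transfectants.

The expression cassette uses the human cytomegalovirus immediate early enhancer and promoter, followed by a T7 promoter that also serves as a sequencing primer site. Downstream lies an N-terminal 6xHis-3xFLAG tag fused to the Usp19 coding fragment of roughly 2.45 kb, described in the record as a delta1-1631 deletion. The insert size suggests that this numbering refers to nucleotides, but the record does not say so explicitly. Transcripts end at the bovine growth hormone polyadenylation signal. The insert was cloned between XbaI and PmeI sites. The record lists only the N-terminal tag, so the backbone's C-terminal Myc-His tag does not appear to be part of the product. Several short annotated fragments (an HIV-1 LTR piece, capTEV, ble, lacI) are probably partial sequence matches rather than functional elements, with the capTEV hit most likely corresponding to the His tag.

The plasmid is intended for transient or stable overexpression of the truncated protein. The dual tag allows detection with anti-FLAG or anti-His antibodies and affinity purification, which suits domain-mapping comparisons with other USP19 constructs.
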