Features (pLannotate 1.2.2; 22 found; start..end, strand, type, name):
     91..470     +  enhancer       CMV enhancer: human cytomegalovirus immediate early enhancer
    471..674     +  promoter       CMV promoter: human cytomegalovirus (CMV) immediate early promoter
    670..703     +  LTR            5' LTR (truncated) (fragment): truncated 5' long terminal repeat (LTR) from HIV-1
    719..737     +  promoter       T7 promoter: promoter for bacteriophage T7 RNA polymerase
    856..872     +  CDS            capTEV™ (fragment): composite tag for in vivo biotinylation, TEV protease cleavage, and 6xHis tagging
    874..939     +  CDS            3xFLAG: three tandem FLAG® epitope tags, followed by an enterokinase cleavage site
    955..3399    +  CDS            Usp19 (fragment): UBP19_RAT - Experimental evidence at protein level: Swiss-Prot protein existence level 1. Deubiquitinating enzyme that regulates the degradation of various proteins. Deubiquitinates and prevents proteasomal degradation of RNF123 which in turn stimulates CDKN1B ubiquitin-dependent degradation thereby playing a role in cell proliferation. Involved in decreased protein synthesis in atrophying skeletal muscle. Modulates transcription of major myofibrillar proteins. Also involved in turnover of endoplasmic-reticulum-associated degradation (ERAD) substrates. Regulates the stability of BIRC2/c-IAP1 a
   3660..3884    +  polyA_signal   bGH poly(A) signal: bovine growth hormone polyadenylation signal
   3888..3909    +  promoter       SV40 promoter (fragment): SV40 enhancer and early promoter
   3930..4358    +  rep_origin     f1 ori (sequence partly withheld): f1 bacteriophage origin of replication; arrow indicates direction of (+) strand synthesis
   4372..4701    +  promoter       SV40 promoter: SV40 enhancer and early promoter
   4768..5559    +  CDS            neo: KKA2_KLEPN - Also known as kan, nptII. Experimental evidence at protein level: Swiss-Prot protein existence level 1. Resistance to kanamycin, neomycin, paromomycin, ribostamycin, butirosin and gentamicin B. From Klebsiella pneumoniae.
   5585..5743    +  CDS            ble (fragment): BLE_KLEPN - Experimental evidence at protein level: Swiss-Prot protein existence level 1. Binding protein with a strong affinity to the bleomycin family of antibiotics. Binds to CL990; an antimitotic-antibiotic compound. From Klebsiella pneumoniae.
   5738..5859    +  polyA_signal   SV40 poly(A) signal: SV40 polyadenylation signal
   5932..5948    -  protein_bind   lac operator: The lac repressor binds to the lac operator to inhibit transcription in E. coli. This inhibition can be relieved by adding lactose or isopropyl-β-D-thiogalactopyranoside (IPTG). lac repressor encoded by lacI
   5956..5986    -  promoter       lac promoter: promoter for the E. coli lac operon
   6001..6022    -  protein_bind   CAP binding site: CAP binding activates transcription in the presence of cAMP. E. coli catabolite activator protein
   6035..6127    -  CDS            lacI (fragment): lac repressor; lacI; The lac repressor binds to the lac operator to inhibit transcription in E. coli. This inhibition can be relieved by adding lactose or isopropyl-β-D-thiogalactopyranoside (IPTG).
   6310..6898    -  rep_origin     ori: high-copy-number ColE1/pMB1/pBR322/pUC origin of replication
   7069..7929    -  CDS            AmpR: β-lactamase; bla; confers resistance to ampicillin, carbenicillin, and related antibiotics
   7930..8034    -  promoter       AmpR promoter: bla
   8093..8145    -  misc_feature   bom (fragment): basis of mobility region from pBR322
>Addgene plasmid #155243 | pcDNA-HisFlag-rUSP19ER deltaN3 | addgene full sequence | sequence record 311880 | Addgene NGS Result
GGCAAGGCTTGACCGACAATTGCATGAAGAATCTGCTTAGGGTTAGGCGTTTTGCGCTGCTTCGCGATGT
ACGGGCCAGATATACGCGTTGACATTGATTATTGACTAGTTATTAATAGTAATCAATTACGGGGTCATTA
GTTCATAGCCCATATATGGAGTTCCGCGTTACATAACTTACGGTAAATGGCCCGCCTGGCTGACCGCCCA
ACGACCCCCGCCCATTGACGTCAATAATGACGTATGTTCCCATAGTAACGCCAATAGGGACTTTCCATTG
ACGTCAATGGGTGGAGTATTTACGGTAAACTGCCCACTTGGCAGTACATCAAGTGTATCATATGCCAAGT
ACGCCCCCTATTGACGTCAATGACGGTAAATGGCCCGCCTGGCATTATGCCCAGTACATGACCTTATGGG
ACTTTCCTACTTGGCAGTACATCTACGTATTAGTCATCGCTATTACCATGGTGATGCGGTTTTGGCAGTA
CATCAATGGGCGTGGATAGCGGTTTGACTCACGGGGATTTCCAAGTCTCCACCCCATTGACGTCAATGGG
AGTTTGTTTTGGCACCAAAATCAACGGGACTTTCCAAAATGTCGTAACAACTCCGCCCCATTGACGCAAA
TGGGCGGTAGGCGTGTACGGTGGGAGGTCTATATAAGCAGAGCTCTCTGGCTAACTAGAGAACCCACTGC
TTACTGGCTTATCGAAATTAATACGACTCACTATAGGGAGACCCAAGCTGGCTAGTTAAGCTTGGTACCG
AGCTCGGATCCACTAGTCCAGTGTGGTGGAATTCTGCAGATATCCAGCACAGTGGCGGCCGCTCGAGTCT
AGAGCCACCATGGCACATCATCATCATCATCACGACTACAAAGACCATGACGGTGATTATAAAGATCATG
ACATCGATTACAAGGATGACGATGACAAGCGCCCGGGCTGCAGGAATTCCTGCTTCATGAATAGTGTCAT
TCAGTCTCTGTCCAACACTCGGGAGCTTCGTGACTTCTTCCACGACCGATCCTTTGAGGCTGAGATTAAC
TACAATAACCCATTGGGGACTGGTGGGCGTCTGGCTATTGGCTTCGCTGTGCTGCTCCGGGCCCTGTGGA
AGGGCACTCACCAAGCCTTTCAACCCTCCAAGCTAAAGGCCATTGTAGCAAGCAAGGCCAGCCAGTTTAC
AGGCTACGCACAGCATGATGCCCAAGAGTTCATGGCTTTCTTGTTGGATGGGCTGCATGAAGACCTGAAT
CGGATCCAAAACAAACCCTACACAGAGACTGTGGACTCAGATGGGCGACCTGACGAGGTGGTGGCTGAAG
AAGCATGGCAGCGGCACAAGATGAGGAACGACTCATTCATTGTGGACCTGTTTCAGGGCCAGTACAAGTC
AAAGCTGGTGTGCCCTGTGTGTGCCAAGGTCTCCATCACTTTTGACCCGTTCCTTTATCTGCCGGTACCC
TTGCCACAAAAGCAAAAGGTTCTCCCCATATATTATTTTGCCAGAGAGCCCCATAGCAAACCCATCAAGT
TCCTGGTGAGCGTCAGCAAGGAGAACTCCAGCGCAAGCGAAGTTTTGGAGTCCCTCTCTCAGAGTGTCCA
CGTGAAGCCTGAGAGCCTGCGCCTGGCTGAGGTAATTAAGAATCGTTTCCACCGTGTTTTCTTGCCCTCC
CACTCACTGGATGCTGTGTCGCCAACGGACGTGCTCCTGTGCTTTGAGCTGCTATCCCCAGAATTGGCTA
AGGAGAGGGTAGTGGTGCTAGAGGTGCAGCAGCGCCCCCAGGTACCCAGCATCCCTATCTCCAAGTGTGC
AGCCTGCCAGCGGAAGCAGCAATCAGAAGATGAAAAACTGAAGCGTTGTACCCGTTGCTACCGTGTGGGC
TACTGCAACCAGTTCTGTCAGAAAACCCATTGGCCTGACCACAAAGGCCTCTGCCGCCCCGAGAACATTG
GCTACCCCTTCCTGGTCAGTGTACCTGCTTCACGCCTCACTTATGCCCGTCTTGCTCAGCTACTAGAAGG
TTATGCCCGGTACTCTGTGAGCGTATTCCAACCACCCTTCCAGCCTGGCCGAATGGCTTTGGAATCACAG
AGCCCTGGCTGTACCACGTTGCTTTCAACCAGCTCTCTGGAGGCTGGGGATAGTGAAAGAGAACCCATTC
AGCCTTCTGAGCTCCAGTTGGTGACTCCTGTGGCTGAGGGGGATACCGGGGCTCACCGCATGTGGCCACC
TGCTGATCGGGGTCCTGTGCCTAGCACCAGTGGAATTTCTTCCGAGATGCTGGCCAGTGGGCCTATGGAA
GGGTGTTCCTTGCTTGCTGGTGAGAGGGTGTCTCGGCCTGAAGCTGCTGTGCCTGGGTACCAGCACTCAC
GTGAGTCTGTGAGCGCCCACACGCCCCAGTTCTTCATCTATAAAATTGATGCGTCAAGCCGTGAGCAGCG
GCTGGAGGACAAAGGGGACACTCCACTGGAGCTAGGTGATGACTGTAGCCTGGCTCTGGTGTGGCGGAAC
AACGAACGCCTTCAGGAGTTTGTGCTGGTGGCCTCCAAGGAGCTGGAGTGTGCTGAAGACCCAGGCTCCG
CTGGTGAGGCTGCCCGTGCTGGCCACTTCACCCTGGACCAGTGCCTCAATCTCTTTACACGGCCTGAAGT
GCTGGCACCTGAGGAAGCCTGGTACTGCCCACAGTGCAAACAGCATCGAGAGGCCTCCAAGCAGCTGCTG
CTGTGGCGCCTACCAAATGTGCTCATCGTGCAGCTCAAGCGTTTCTCCTTTCGTAGCTTCATTTGGCGTG
ACAAGATCAATGACTTGGTGGAGTTTCCAGTTCGGAACCTGGACTTGAGCAAGTTCTGTATTGGTCAGAA
AGAGGAGCAGCTGCCTAGCTATGACCTGTATGCAGTCATCAACCACTACGGAGGCATGATCGGCGGCCAC
TACACTGCCTGTGCACGGCTGCCCAGTGACCGTAGTAGCCAGCGCAGTGACGTGGGCTGGCGCTTGTTTG
ATGACAGCACGGTGACAACAGTAGACGAGAGCCAGGTGGTGACACGCTATGCCTATGTGCTCTTCTACCG
TCGGCGGAACTCTCCTGTGGAGAGGCCCCCCAGGGCAGCTCACGCTGAACACCACCCAGACCTAGGCCCT
GCAGCCGAGGCTGCTGCCAGCCAGGCTTCCCGGATTTGGCAGGAGCTCGAGGCCGAGGAGGAGATGGTGC
CCGAGGGGCCTGGGCCTCTGGGTCCTTGGGGGCCCCAAGACTGGGTGGGGCCCCCGCCACGTGGCCCTAC
CACATCAGACGAGGGCTGCCTCCGATACTTTGTCCTGGGTACCGTGGCGGCTTTGGTGGCCCTTGTGCTC
AACGTATTCTATCCTCTGGTATCTCAGAGTCGCTGGAGATGAGCTCCCCTGCAGGCGCCTGCTGTGAGCT
GGCCTACCTATGCTCACCAGGACAGGCCTGCCTTTGTGGTGGGAGACAGCTCTGGGCTCTGAGCCTCAGT
GTATGTATCTGGTGGGAGACTTGTTGGGACTACAGCCTCTGTGGGGGCAGAGTATCCTAGGGTGTGTGTC
CATCCAGTTGTCTGTCCTCCTGTTTCTCTGACCCTTGTCCTAGGGCTTGGGGAATTAGATATCAAGCTAA
ACCCGCTGATCAGCCTCGACTGTGCCTTCTAGTTGCCAGCCATCTGTTGTTTGCCCCTCCCCCGTGCCTT
CCTTGACCCTGGAAGGTGCCACTCCCACTGTCCTTTCCTAATAAAATGAGGAAATTGCATCGCATTGTCT
GAGTAGGTGTCATTCTATTCTGGGGGGTGGGGTGGGGCAGGACAGCAAGGGGGAGGATTGGGAAGACAAT
AGCAGGCATGCTGGGGATGCGGTGGGCTCTATGGCTTCTGAGGCGGAAAGAACCAGCTGGGGCTCTAGGG
GGTATCCCC
[124 nt withheld, positions 3930-4053]
C
[91 nt withheld, positions 4055-4145]
A
[49 nt withheld, positions 4147-4195]
CCTTTGACGTTGGAGTCCACGTTCTTT
[37 nt withheld, positions 4223-4259]
ACCCTATCTCGGTCTATTCTTTTGATTTATAAGGGATTTTGCCGATTTCGGCCTATTGGTTAAAAAATGA
GCTGATTTAACAAAAATTTAACGCGAATTAATTCTGTGGAATGTGTGTCAGTTAGGGTGTGGAAAGTCCC
CAGGCTCCCCAGCAGGCAGAAGTATGCAAAGCATGCATCTCAATTAGTCAGCAACCAGGTGTGGAAAGTC
CCCAGGCTCCCCAGCAGGCAGAAGTATGCAAAGCATGCATCTCAATTAGTCAGCAACCATAGTCCCGCCC
CTAACTCCGCCCATCCCGCCCCTAACTCCGCCCAGTTCCGCCCATTCTCCGCCCCATGGCTGACTAATTT
TTTTTATTTATGCAGAGGCCGAGGCCGCCTCTGCCTCTGAGCTATTCCAGAAGTAGTGAGGAGGCTTTTT
TGGAGGCCTAGGCTTTTGCAAAAAGCTCCCGGGAGCTTGTATATCCATTTTCGGATCTGATCAAGAGACA
GGATGAGGATCGTTTCGCATGATTGAACAAGATGGATTGCACGCAGGTTCTCCGGCCGCTTGGGTGGAGA
GGCTATTCGGCTATGACTGGGCACAACAGACAATCGGCTGCTCTGATGCCGCCGTGTTCCGGCTGTCAGC
GCAGGGGCGCCCGGTTCTTTTTGTCAAGACCGACCTGTCCGGTGCCCTGAATGAACTGCAGGACGAGGCA
GCGCGGCTATCGTGGCTGGCCACGACGGGCGTTCCTTGCGCAGCTGTGCTCGACGTTGTCACTGAAGCGG
GAAGGGACTGGCTGCTATTGGGCGAAGTGCCGGGGCAGGATCTCCTGTCATCTCACCTTGCTCCTGCCGA
GAAAGTATCCATCATGGCTGATGCAATGCGGCGGCTGCATACGCTTGATCCGGCTACCTGCCCATTCGAC
CACCAAGCGAAACATCGCATCGAGCGAGCACGTACTCGGATGGAAGCCGGTCTTGTCGATCAGGATGATC
TGGACGAAGAGCATCAGGGGCTCGCGCCAGCCGAACTGTTCGCCAGGCTCAAGGCGCGCATGCCCGACGG
CGAGGATCTCGTCGTGACCCATGGCGATGCCTGCTTGCCGAATATCATGGTGGAAAATGGCCGCTTTTCT
GGATTCATCGACTGTGGCCGGCTGGGTGTGGCGGACCGCTATCAGGACATAGCGTTGGCTACCCGTGATA
TTGCTGAAGAGCTTGGCGGCGAATGGGCTGACCGCTTCCTCGTGCTTTACGGTATCGCCGCTCCCGATTC
GCAGCGCATCGCCTTCTATCGCCTTCTTGACGAGTTCTTCTGAGCGGGACTCTGGGGTTCGCGAAATGAC
CGACCAAGCGACGCCCAACCTGCCATCACGAGATTTCGATTCCACCGCCGCCTTCTATGAAAGGTTGGGC
TTCGGAATCGTTTTCCGGGACGCCGGCTGGATGATCCTCCAGCGCGGGGATCTCATGCTGGAGTTCTTCG
CCCACCCCAACTTGTTTATTGCAGCTTATAATGGTTACAAATAAAGCAATAGCATCACAAATTTCACAAA
TAAAGCATTTTTTTCACTGCATTCTAGTTGTGGTTTGTCCAAACTCATCAATGTATCTTATCATGTCTGT
ATACCGTCGACCTCTAGCTAGAGCTTGGCGTAATCATGGTCATAGCTGTTTCCTGTGTGAAATTGTTATC
CGCTCACAATTCCACACAACATACGAGCCGGAAGCATAAAGTGTAAAGCCTGGGGTGCCTAATGAGTGAG
CTAACTCACATTAATTGCGTTGCGCTCACTGCCCGCTTTCCAGTCGGGAAACCTGTCGTGCCAGCTGCAT
TAATGAATCGGCCAACGCGCGGGGAGAGGCGGTTTGCGTATTGGGCGCTCTTCCGCTTCCTCGCTCACTG
ACTCGCTGCGCTCGGTCGTTCGGCTGCGGCGAGCGGTATCAGCTCACTCAAAGGCGGTAATACGGTTATC
CACAGAATCAGGGGATAACGCAGGAAAGAACATGTGAGCAAAAGGCCAGCAAAAGGCCAGGAACCGTAAA
AAGGCCGCGTTGCTGGCGTTTTTCCATAGGCTCCGCCCCCCTGACGAGCATCACAAAAATCGACGCTCAA
GTCAGAGGTGGCGAAACCCGACAGGACTATAAAGATACCAGGCGTTTCCCCCTGGAAGCTCCCTCGTGCG
CTCTCCTGTTCCGACCCTGCCGCTTACCGGATACCTGTCCGCCTTTCTCCCTTCGGGAAGCGTGGCGCTT
TCTCATAGCTCACGCTGTAGGTATCTCAGTTCGGTGTAGGTCGTTCGCTCCAAGCTGGGCTGTGTGCACG
AACCCCCCGTTCAGCCCGACCGCTGCGCCTTATCCGGTAACTATCGTCTTGAGTCCAACCCGGTAAGACA
CGACTTATCGCCACTGGCAGCAGCCACTGGTAACAGGATTAGCAGAGCGAGGTATGTAGGCGGTGCTACA
GAGTTCTTGAAGTGGTGGCCTAACTACGGCTACACTAGAAGAACAGTATTTGGTATCTGCGCTCTGCTGA
AGCCAGTTACCTTCGGAAAAAGAGTTGGTAGCTCTTGATCCGGCAAACAAACCACCGCTGGTAGCGGTGG
TTTTTTTGTTTGCAAGCAGCAGATTACGCGCAGAAAAAAAGGATCTCAAGAAGATCCTTTGATCTTTTCT
ACGGGGTCTGACGCTCAGTGGAACGAAAACTCACGTTAAGGGATTTTGGTCATGAGATTATCAAAAAGGA
TCTTCACCTAGATCCTTTTAAATTAAAAATGAAGTTTTAAATCAATCTAAAGTATATATGAGTAAACTTG
GTCTGACAGTTACCAATGCTTAATCAGTGAGGCACCTATCTCAGCGATCTGTCTATTTCGTTCATCCATA
GTTGCCTGACTCCCCGTCGTGTAGATAACTACGATACGGGAGGGCTTACCATCTGGCCCCAGTGCTGCAA
TGATACCGCGAGACCCACGCTCACCGGCTCCAGATTTATCAGCAATAAACCAGCCAGCCGGAAGGGCCGA
GCGCAGAAGTGGTCCTGCAACTTTATCCGCCTCCATCCAGTCTATTAATTGTTGCCGGGAAGCTAGAGTA
AGTAGTTCGCCAGTTAATAGTTTGCGCAACGTTGTTGCCATTGCTACAGGCATCGTGGTGTCACGCTCGT
CGTTTGGTATGGCTTCATTCAGCTCCGGTTCCCAACGATCAAGGCGAGTTACATGATCCCCCATGTTGTG
CAAAAAAGCGGTTAGCTCCTTCGGTCCTCCGATCGTTGTCAGAAGTAAGTTGGCCGCAGTGTTATCACTC
ATGGTTATGGCAGCACTGCATAATTCTCTTACTGTCATGCCATCCGTAAGATGCTTTTCTGTGACTGGTG
AGTACTCAACCAAGTCATTCTGAGAATAGTGTATGCGGCGACCGAGTTGCTCTTGCCCGGCGTCAATACG
GGATAATACCGCGCCACATAGCAGAACTTTAAAAGTGCTCATCATTGGAAAACGTTCTTCGGGGCGAAAA
CTCTCAAGGATCTTACCGCTGTTGAGATCCAGTTCGATGTAACCCACTCGTGCACCCAACTGATCTTCAG
CATCTTTTACTTTCACCAGCGTTTCTGGGTGAGCAAAAACAGGAAGGCAAAATGCCGCAAAAAAGGGAAT
AAGGGCGACACGGAAATGTTGAATACTCATACTCTTCCTTTTTCAATATTATTGAAGCATTTATCAGGGT
TATTGTCTCATGAGCGGATACATATTTGAATGTATTTAGAAAAATAAACAAATAGGGGTTCCGCGCACAT
TTCCCCGAAAAGTGCCACCTGACGTCGACGGATCGGGAGATCTCCCGATCCCCTATGGTGCACTCTCAGT
ACAATCTGCTCTGATGCCGCATAGTTAAGCCAGTATCTGCTCCCTGCTTGTGTGTTGGAGGTCGCTGAGT
AGTGCGCGAGCAAAATTTAAGCTACAACAA
